Addgene plasmid #149055: pGBW-m4046513
Purpose: Yeast Expression plasmid for SARS-CoV-2 ORF3a protein
Depositing lab: Ginkgo Bioworks & Benjie Chen. Depositing organization: Ginkgo Bioworks.
Backbone
  Vector backbone: AmpR; 2u URA3
  Backbone size w/o insert (bp): 4078
  Vector type: Yeast Expression
  Selectable markers: URA3
Growth in bacteria
  Bacterial resistance: Ampicillin, 100 μg/mL
  Growth temperature: 37°C
  Growth strain: DH5alpha
  Copy number: High Copy
Gene/Insert
  Gene/Insert name: SARS-CoV-2 ORF3a protein
  Species: S. cerevisiae (budding yeast); Severe acute respiratory syndrome coronavirus 2
  Insert size (bp): 821
  Mutation: Saccharomyces cerevisiae recode 1
  Entrez Gene: ORF3a (a.k.a. GU280_gp03)
  Promoter: pTEF1
  Tag / fusion protein: Cleavable thrombin;MBP (C terminal on backbone)
  Cloning method: Unknown
Resource information
  A portion of this plasmid was derived from a plasmid made by: GinkgoBioworks
Depositor comments: NCBI Reference Sequence: YP_009724391.1. Created by gene synthesis with Not1 site. NGS used for QC was performed by Ginkgo and may not fully cover the entire plasmid.
How to cite: pGBW-m4046513 was a gift from Ginkgo Bioworks & Benjie Chen (Addgene plasmid # 149055 ; http://n2t.net/addgene:149055 ; RRID:Addgene_149055)
