[The description below was written by a language model from this plasmid's Addgene catalogue record and pLannotate feature annotations shown in this document.]
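Description:
pGBW-m4046513 is an episomal yeast expression plasmid for producing the SARS-CoV-2 ORF3a protein in Saccharomyces cerevisiae. It is an E. coli–yeast shuttle vector. In bacteria it replicates from a high-copy ColE1/pUC-type origin and is selected with ampicillin through a β-lactamase gene, which the annotation places downstream of a cat promoter. In yeast it is maintained by the 2μ origin and selected by uracil prototrophy through the URA3 marker, which can also be counterselected with 5-FOA. The bacterial modules are bracketed by short phage T3Te and T7Te terminators and a tonB terminator, which insulate them from read-through transcription. The feature table also shows a short rop annotation directly adjoining AmpR, although the catalogue entry lists the plasmid as high copy.

The expression cassette uses the constitutive TEF1 promoter to drive a synthetic ORF3a coding sequence recoded for S. cerevisiae codon usage ("recode 1"), made by gene synthesis from the viral reference protein. ORF3a is followed by E. coli maltose-binding protein (malE) supplied by the backbone. The catalogue describes this as a C-terminal MBP tag with a cleavable thrombin site; the short gap between the two annotated coding regions fits such a linker, though the site itself is not annotated. A CYC1 terminator ends the transcript. MBP can aid solubility and allow amylose affinity purification, and thrombin cleavage would release the viral protein. ORF3a is a viroporin-like accessory protein implicated in lysosomal egress and disruption of autophagy, so the plasmid suits production or functional study of it in yeast. The sequence comes from depositor NGS, which may not fully cover the whole plasmid.
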