Features (pLannotate 1.2.2; 14 found; start..end, strand, type, name):
     10..417     +  promoter       TEF1 promoter: S. cerevisiae TEF1; promoter for EF-1α
    431..1255    +  CDS            AP3A_SARS2: Experimental evidence at protein level: Swiss-Prot protein existence level 1. Plays a role in virus egress via lysosomal trafficking (PubMed:33157038, PubMed:33422265). Forms homotetrameric ion channels (viroporin) localized at endosomes and lysosomes, that may induce deacidification of lysosomes thereby allowing safe virion egress through lysosomal trafficking (By similarity) (PubMed:33157038, PubMed:33422265). Also blocks formation of autolysosomes through binding and sequestering host TMUB1/HOPS on late endosomes. This prevents fusion of autophagosomes with lysosomes, disrupting autophagy a
   1271..2371    +  CDS            malE (fragment): MALE_ECO57 - Experimental evidence at protein level: Swiss-Prot protein existence level 1. Part of the ABC transporter complex MalEFGK involved in maltose/maltodextrin import. Binds maltose and higher maltodextrins. From Escherichia coli O157:H7.
   2400..2572    +  terminator     CYC1 terminator (fragment): S. cerevisiae CYC1; transcription terminator for CYC1
   2608..2784    +  promoter       URA3 promoter (fragment): S. cerevisiae URA3
   2785..3588    +  CDS            URA3: orotidine-5'-phosphate decarboxylase, required for uracil biosynthesis; S. cerevisiae URA3; yeast auxotrophic marker, counterselectable with 5-fluoroorotic acid (5-FOA)
   3671..4653    -  rep_origin     2μ ori: yeast 2μ plasmid origin of replication
   4731..4760    +  terminator     T3Te terminator: phage T3 early transcription terminator
   4782..5369    +  rep_origin     ori: high-copy-number ColE1/pMB1/pBR322/pUC origin of replication
   5381..5408    -  terminator     T7Te terminator: phage T7 early transcription terminator
   5432..5623    -  CDS            rop: Rop protein, which maintains plasmids at low copy number; rop
   5624..6484    -  CDS            AmpR: β-lactamase; bla; confers resistance to ampicillin, carbenicillin, and related antibiotics
   6485..6587    -  promoter       cat promoter: promoter of the E. coli cat gene encoding chloramphenicol acetyltransferase
   6588..6619    -  terminator     tonB terminator: bidirectional E. coli tonB-P14 transcription terminator
>Addgene plasmid #149055 | pGBW-m4046513 | addgene full sequence | sequence record 297898 | Ginkgo NGS Result
GCGGCCGCCCCACACACCATAGCTTCAAAATGTTTCTACTCCTTTTTTACTCTTCCAGATTTTCTCGGAC
TCCGCGCATCGCCGTACCACTTCAAAACACCCAAGCACAGCATACTAAATTTCCCCTCTTTCTTCCTCTA
GGGTGTCGTTAATTACCCGTACTAAAGGTTTGGAAAAGAAAAAAGAGACCGCCTCGTTTCTTTTTCTTCG
TCGAAAAAGGCAATAAAAATTTTTATCACGTTTCTTTTTCTTGAAAATTTTTTTTTTTGATTTTTTTCTC
TTTCGATGACCTCCCATTGATATTTAAGTTAATAAACGGTCTTCAATTTCTCAAGTTTCAGTTTCATTTT
TCTTGTTCTATTACAACTTTTTTTACTTCTTGCTCATTAGAAAGAAAGCATAGCAATCTAATCTAAGTTT
TAATTACAAAATGGACTTATTTATGAGAATATTCACGATCGGCACAGTGACCCTAAAGCAGGGTGAGATT
AAAGATGCTACTCCATCAGATTTCGTTAGGGCAACCGCTACTATCCCCATTCAAGCCAGCTTGCCTTTTG
GTTGGTTGATTGTAGGAGTCGCTCTCTTGGCTGTTTTCCAATCCGCCAGTAAGATCATTACTTTAAAAAA
GAGATGGCAATTGGCGCTTTCTAAGGGTGTTCACTTCGTCTGTAATCTGTTGTTATTGTTTGTCACTGTT
TATTCCCATTTGCTCCTAGTTGCCGCTGGTTTAGAAGCTCCATTCCTGTACTTGTACGCTTTGGTCTATT
TCCTGCAATCTATCAACTTTGTTCGTATCATTATGAGATTGTGGTTGTGCTGGAAATGTCGTTCTAAGAA
CCCGTTGTTATACGACGCTAATTACTTCCTTTGTTGGCACACCAACTGTTACGATTATTGTATTCCATAT
AACTCGGTTACTTCCTCTATAGTTATCACCTCCGGGGACGGTACCACAAGTCCAATTTCAGAACATGACT
ACCAAATTGGTGGTTACACTGAAAAGTGGGAGTCTGGTGTCAAAGATTGCGTAGTGTTACACAGCTATTT
TACTTCTGATTACTACCAGTTGTATAGCACCCAATTGTCCACTGACACCGGAGTGGAACACGTCACATTT
TTCATCTACAATAAGATAGTCGATGAACCTGAAGAACATGTTCAAATACACACTATTGACGGCTCTAGCG
GTGTAGTTAACCCAGTTATGGAACCAATCTATGATGAGCCAACAACAACGACCTCTGTTCCCTTACTCGT
GCCGAGAGGTTCTAAAATCGAGGAAGGTAAGCTAGTCATTTGGATAAATGGAGATAAGGGTTACAACGGT
TTGGCAGAAGTAGGCAAGAAATTTGAAAAGGACACAGGTATCAAGGTGACGGTTGAACATCCAGACAAGT
TAGAAGAAAAATTCCCTCAAGTTGCTGCTACTGGTGATGGTCCCGACATTATTTTCTGGGCCCACGATCG
TTTTGGTGGATATGCTCAGTCAGGTTTGCTGGCTGAGATCACCCCAGACAAGGCCTTCCAAGATAAATTG
TACCCATTCACTTGGGATGCTGTCAGATACAACGGTAAGCTTATAGCATATCCAATTGCTGTTGAAGCCT
TATCGTTGATCTACAATAAGGACTTGTTACCTAACCCACCAAAGACATGGGAAGAAATTCCAGCTTTGGA
TAAAGAGCTAAAGGCCAAGGGAAAAAGCGCTTTGATGTTTAACTTACAAGAACCTTATTTCACCTGGCCA
TTAATCGCTGCTGACGGTGGTTACGCATTTAAATACGAAAACGGTAAGTATGACATTAAGGATGTCGGCG
TTGATAATGCTGGTGCAAAGGCTGGTTTGACCTTCTTGGTTGATTTAATAAAGAATAAACACATGAACGC
TGACACTGACTACTCTATCGCCGAAGCCGCTTTCAACAAGGGTGAAACTGCTATGACCATAAATGGTCCA
TGGGCCTGGAGTAACATTGATACTTCTAAAGTAAACTATGGTGTCACTGTTTTGCCTACATTCAAAGGCC
AACCATCCAAGCCCTTTGTCGGTGTTCTATCCGCTGGCATCAATGCTGCTTCTCCAAACAAGGAGCTAGC
TAAAGAATTTTTGGAAAATTACTTGTTAACTGACGAAGGTTTGGAGGCCGTTAACAAGGACAAGCCATTG
GGTGCTGTCGCTTTGAAATCTTACGAAGAAGAATTGGCTAAGGATCCCAGAATTGCCGCTACCATGGAGA
ACGCCCAAAAGGGTGAAATTATGCCAAACATCCCACAAATGTCAGCCTTCTGGTACGCAGTTAGGACTGC
CGTGATTAATGCTGCTTCCGGTAGACAAACCGTCGACGAAGCATTAAAAGATGCTCAAACGTAAACAGGC
CCCTTTTCCTTTGTCGATATCATGTAATTAGTTATGTCACGCTTACATTCACGCCCTCCTCCCACATCCG
CTCTAACCGAAAAGGAAGGAGTTAGACAACCTGAAGTCTAGGTCCCTATTTATTTTTTTTAATAGTTATG
TTAGTATTAAGAACGTTATTTATATTTCAAATTTTTCTTTTTTTTCTGTACAAAGCGGCCGCCGAACCAC
TAGTGCACTGCAGTACACGGTTTCCTTGAAATTTTTTTGATTCGGTAATCTCCGAACAGAAGGAAGAACG
AAGGAAGGAGCACAGACTTAGATTGGTATATATACGCATATGTAGTGTTGAAGAAACATGAAATTGCCCA
GTATTCTTAACCCAACTGCACAGAACAAAAACGTGCAGGAAACGAAGATAAATCATGTCGAAAGCTACAT
ATAAGGAACGTGCTGCTACTCATCCTAGTCCTGTTGCTGCCAAGCTATTTAATATCATGCACGAAAAGCA
AACAAACTTGTGTGCTTCATTGGATGTTCGTACCACCAAGGAATTACTGGAGTTAGTTGAAGCATTAGGT
CCCAAAATTTGTTTACTAAAAACACATGTGGATATCTTGACTGATTTTTCCATGGAGGGCACAGTTAAGC
CGCTAAAGGCATTATCCGCCAAGTACAATTTTTTACTCTTCGAGGACAGAAAATTTGCTGACATTGGTAA
TACAGTCAAATTGCAGTACTCTGCGGGTGTATACAGAATAGCAGAATGGGCAGACATTACGAATGCACAC
GGTGTGGTGGGCCCAGGTATTGTTAGCGGTTTGAAGCAGGCGGCAGAAGAAGTAACAAAGGAACCTAGAG
GCCTTTTGATGTTAGCAGAATTGTCATGCAAGGGCTCCCTATCTACTGGAGAATATACTAAGGGTACTGT
TGACATTGCGAAGAGCGACAAAGATTTTGTTATCGGCTTTATTGCTCAAAGAGACATGGGTGGAAGAGAT
GAAGGTTACGATTGGTTGATTATGACACCCGGTGTGGGTTTAGATGACAAGGGAGATGCATTGGGTCAAC
AGTATAGAACCGTGGATGATGTGGTTTCTACAGGATCTGACATTATTATTGTTGGAAGAGGACTATTTGC
AAAGGGAAGGGATGCTAAGGTAGAGGGTGAACGTTACAGAAAAGCAGGCTGGGAAGCATATTTGAGAAGA
TGCGGCCAGCAAAACTAAAAAACTGTATTATAAGTAAATGCATGTATACTAAACTCACAAATTAGAGCTT
CAATTTAATTATATCAGTTATTACCCGAGTAACGAAGCATCTGTGCTTCATTTTGTAGAACAAAAATGCA
ACGCGAGAGCGCTAATTTTTCAAACAAAGAATCTGAGCTGCATTTTTACAGAACAGAAATGCAACGCGAA
AGCGCTATTTTACCAACGAAGAATCTGTGCTTCATTTTTGTAAAACAAAAATGCAACGCGAGAGCGCTAA
TTTTTCAAACAAAGAATCTGAGCTGCATTTTTACAGAACAGAAATGCAACGCGAGAGCGCTATTTTACCA
ACAAAGAATCTATACTTCTTTTTTGTTCTACAAAAATGCATCCCGAGAGCGCTATTTTTCTAACAAAGCA
TCTTAGATTACTTTTTTTCTCCTTTGTGCGCTCTATAATGCAGTCTCTTGATAACTTTTTGCACTGTAGG
TCCGTTAAGGTTAGAAGAAGGCTACTTTGGTGTCTATTTTCTCTTCCATAAAAAAAGCCTGACTCCACTT
CCCGCGTTTACTGATTACTAGCGAAGCTGCGGGTGCATTTTTTCAAGATAAAGGCATCCCCGATTATATT
CTATACCGATGTGGATTGCGCATACTTTGTGAACAGAAAGTGATAGCGTTGATGATTCTTCATTGGTCAG
AAAATTATGAACGGTTTCTTCTATTTTGTCTCTATATACTACGTATAGGAAATGTTTACATTTTCGTATT
GTTTTCGATTCACTCTATGAATAGTTCTTACTACAATTTTTTTGTCTAAAGAGTAATACTAGAGATAAAC
ATAAAAAATGTAGAGGTCGAGTTTAGATGCAAGTTCAAGGAGCGAAAGGTGGATGGGTAGGTTATATAGG
GATATAGCACAGAGATATATAGCAAAGAGATACTTTTGAGCAATGTTTGTGGAAGCGGTATTCGCAATAT
TTTAGTAGCTCGTTACAGTCCGGTGCGTTTTTGGTTTTTTGAAAGTGCGTCATCAGAGCGCTTTTGGTTT
TCAAAAGCGCTCTGAAGTTCCTATACTTTCTAGCTAGAGAATAGGAACTTCCCGAGCGGCCGCGTGTTAC
AAGCTTGACTCCAGCGTAACTGGACTGCAATCAACTCACTGGCTCACCTTCACGGGTGGGCCTTTCTTCG
GTAGAAAATCAAAGGATCTTCTTGAGATCCTTTTTTTCTGCGCGTAATCTGCTGCTTGCAAACAAAAAAA
CCACCGCTACCAGCGGTGGTTTGTTTGCCGGATCAAGAGCTACCAACTCTTTTTCCGAGGTAACTGGCTT
CAGCAGAGCGCAGATACCAAATACTGTTCTTCTAGTGTAGCCGTAGTTAGGCCACCACTTCAAGAACTCT
GTAGCACCGCCTACATACCTCGCTCTGCTAATCCTGTTACCAGTGGCTGCTGCCAGTGGCGATAAGTCGT
GTCTTACCGGGTTGGACTCAAGACGATAGTTACCGGATAAGGCGCAGCGGTCGGGCTGAACGGGGGGTTC
GTGCACACAGCCCAGCTTGGAGCGAACGACCTACACCGAACTGAGATACCTACAGCGTGAGCTATGAGAA
AGCGCCACGCTTCCCGAAGGGAGAAAGGCGGACAGGTATCCGGTAAGCGGCAGGGTCGGAACAGGAGAGC
GCACGAGGGAGCTTCCAGGGGTAAACGCCTGGTATCTTTATAGTCCTGTCGGGTTTCGCCACCTCTGACT
TGAGCATCGATTTTTGTGATGCTCGTCAGGGGGGCGGAGCCTATGGAAAAACGCCAGCAACGCAGAAAGG
CCCACCCGAAGGTGAGCCAGGTGATTACATTTGGGCCCTCATCAGAGGTTTTCACCGTCATCACCGAAAC
GCGCGAGGCAGCTGCGGTAAAGCTCATCAGCGTGGTCGTGAAGCGATTCACAGATGTCTGCCTGTTCATC
CGCGTCCAGCTCGTTGAGTTTCTCCAGAAGCGTTAATGTCTGGCTTCTGATAAAGCGGGCCATGTTAAGG
GCGGTTTTTTCCTGTTTGGTCACTTACCAATGCTTAATCAGTGAGGCACCTATCTCAGCGATCTGTCTAT
TTCGTTCATCCATAGTTGCCTGACTCCCCGTCGTGTAGATAACTACGATGCGGGAGGGCTTACCATCTGG
CCCCAGTGCTGCAATGATACCGCGAGACCCACGCTCACCGGCTCCAGATTTATCAGCAATAAACCAGCCA
GCCGGGAGGGCCGAGCGCAGAAGTGATCCTGCAACTTTATCCGCCTCCATCCAGTCTATTAATTGTTGCC
GGGAAGCTAGAGTAAGTAGTTCGCCAGTTAATAGTTTGCGCAACGTTGTTGCCATTGCTACAGGCATCGT
GGTGTCACGCTCGTCGTTTGGTATGGCTTCATTCAGCTCCGGTTCCCAACGATCAAGGCGAGTTACATGA
TCCCCCATGTTGTGCAAAAAAGCGGTTAGCTCCTTCGGTCCTCCGATCGTTGCCAGAAGTAAGTTGGCCG
CAGTGTTATCACTCATGGTTATGGCAGCACTGCATAATTCTCTTACTGTCATGCCATCCGTGAGATGCTT
TTCTGTGACTGGTGAGTACTCAACCAAGTCATTCTGAGAATAGTGTATGCGGCGACCGAGTTGCTCTTGC
CCGGCGTCAATACGGGATAATACCGCGCCACATAGCAGAACTTTAAAAGTGCTCATCATTGGAAAACGTT
CTTCGGGGCGTAAACTCTCAAGGATCTTACCGCTGTTGAGATCCAGTTCGATGTAACCCACTCGTGCACC
CAACTGATCTTCAGCATCTTTTACTTTCACCAGCGTTTCTGGGTGAGCAAAAACAGGAAGGCAAAATGCC
GCAAAAAAGGGAATAAGGGCGACACGGAAATGTTGAATACTCATTTTAGCTTCCTTAGCTCCTGAAAATC
TCGATAACTCAAAAAATACGCCCGGTAGTGATCTTATTTCATTATGGTGAAAGTTGGAACCTCTTACGTG
CCGATCAAGTCAAAAGCCTCCGGTCGGAGGCTTTTGACTTTCTGCTATGGAGGTCAGGTATGATTTAAAT
GGTCAGTTAGA
